Addgene plasmid #183752: pENTR-mCherry-attP(C31)-*BleoR
Purpose: phiC31 landing pad cassette.
Depositing lab: Richard Davis. Depositing organization: Leiden University Medical Center. Publication: STRAIGHT-IN enables high-throughput targeting of large DNA payloads in human pluripotent stem cells. Blanch-Asensio A, Grandela C, Brandao KO, de Korte T, Mei H, Ariyurek Y, Yiangou L, Mol MPH, van Meer BJ, Kloet SL, Mummery CL, Davis RP. Cell Rep Methods. 2022 Sep 22;2(10):100300. doi: 10.1016/j.crmeth.2022.100300. eCollection 2022 Oct 24. PubMed 36313798.
Backbone
  Vector backbone: pBR322/pUC
  Backbone size w/o insert (bp): 2300
  Total vector size (bp): 4600
  Vector type: Mammalian Expression, Synthetic Biology
  Selectable markers: Zeocin
Growth in bacteria
  Bacterial resistance: Kanamycin, 50 μg/mL
  Growth temperature: 37°C
  Growth strain: DH5alpha
  Copy number: High Copy
Gene/Insert
  Gene/Insert name: FRT-mCherry-attP-BleoR-F3
  Species: Synthetic
  Insert size (bp): 2275
Terms and licenses: Academic/Nonprofit Terms; Industry Terms: Not Available to Industry
How to cite: pENTR-mCherry-attP(C31)-*BleoR was a gift from Richard Davis (Addgene plasmid # 183752 ; http://n2t.net/addgene:183752 ; RRID:Addgene_183752)
