[The description below was written by a language model from this plasmid's Addgene catalogue record and pLannotate feature annotations shown in this document.]
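Description:
pENTR-mCherry-attP(C31)-*BleoR is a roughly 4.6 kb high-copy plasmid on a pENTR-style pBR322/pUC backbone that carries a landing pad cassette for phiC31 integrase. It replicates in E. coli from a ColE1/pUC-type origin and is selected with kanamycin through an aph(3')-Ia KanR gene. The rrnB T1 and T2 terminators upstream of the insert and a T7 promoter downstream are typical of entry-vector backbones. The short hits annotated as RSF ori, lacI and lacZα are fragments and probably backbone remnants rather than functional parts.

The synthetic insert of about 2.3 kb is catalogued as FRT-mCherry-attP-BleoR-F3. An FRT site is followed by a mouse PGK promoter driving mCherry with a bGH polyadenylation signal, which gives constitutive red fluorescence to mark cells that carry the pad. Next comes a phiC31 attP site placed directly upstream of a Sh ble (BleoR) coding sequence with an SV40 poly(A) signal. No promoter is annotated in front of BleoR. Together with the asterisk in the name, this suggests a resistance gene that is inactive until an attB-bearing donor integrates at attP and supplies the missing elements, so that Zeocin selection would enrich for correct integrants, although the record does not state this explicitly. The F3 site named in the catalogue entry was not picked up in the feature table. Paired with FRT, heterospecific FLP sites would normally allow later excision or exchange of the flanked sequences.

The associated publication concerns targeting large DNA payloads into human pluripotent stem cells. The record does not state the genomic locus that receives the pad or how the cassette is delivered to it.
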