Features (pLannotate 1.2.2; 16 found; start..end, strand, type, name):
      1..122     +  rep_origin     RSF ori (fragment): Plasmids containing the RSF 1030 origin of replication can be propagated in E. coli cells that contain additional plasmids with compatible origins.
    124..216     +  CDS            lacI (fragment): lac repressor; lacI; The lac repressor binds to the lac operator to inhibit transcription in E. coli. This inhibition can be relieved by adding lactose or isopropyl-β-D-thiogalactopyranoside (IPTG).
    271..298     -  terminator     rrnB T2 terminator: transcription terminator T2 from the E. coli rrnB gene
    430..473     +  terminator     rrnB T1 terminator: Escherichia coli rrnB; transcription terminator T1 from the E. coli rrnB gene
    520..556     -  CDS            lacZα (fragment): LacZα fragment of β-galactosidase; lacZ fragment
    566..613     +  protein_bind   FRT: FLP-mediated recombination occurs in the 8-bp core sequence TCTAGAAA (Turan and Bode, 2011). FLP recombinase from the Saccharomyces cerevisiae 2μ plasmid
    639..1138    +  promoter       PGK promoter: mouse phosphoglycerate kinase 1 promoter
   1151..1858    +  CDS            mCherry: mCherry is a basic (constitutively fluorescent) red fluorescent protein published in 2004, derived from Discosoma sp.. It is reported to be a very rapidly-maturing monomer with low acid sensitivity.
   1886..2110    +  polyA_signal   bGH poly(A) signal: bovine growth hormone polyadenylation signal
   2115..2165    +  protein_bind   phage φC31 attP (fragment): attachment site of phage φC31 phage φC31 integrase
   2169..2540    +  CDS            BleoR: antibiotic-binding protein; Sh ble from Streptoalloteichus hindustanus; confers resistance to bleomycin, phleomycin, and Zeocin™
   2550..2675    +  CDS            ble (fragment): BLE_KLEPN - Experimental evidence at protein level: Swiss-Prot protein existence level 1. Binding protein with a strong affinity to the bleomycin family of antibiotics. Binds to CL990; an antimitotic-antibiotic compound. From Klebsiella pneumoniae.
   2670..2791    +  polyA_signal   SV40 poly(A) signal: SV40 polyadenylation signal
   2860..2878    -  promoter       T7 promoter: promoter for bacteriophage T7 RNA polymerase
   3012..3821    +  CDS            KanR: aminoglycoside phosphotransferase; aph(3')-Ia; confers resistance to kanamycin in bacteria or G418 (Geneticin®) in eukaryotes
   3968..4556    +  rep_origin     ori: high-copy-number ColE1/pMB1/pBR322/pUC origin of replication
>Addgene plasmid #183752 | pENTR-mCherry-attP(C31)-*BleoR | addgene full sequence | sequence record 362557 | Addgene NGS Result
GTTCTTTCCTGCGTTATCCCCTGATTCTGTGGATAACCGTATTACCGCCTTTGAGTGAGCTGATACCGCT
CGCCGCAGCCGAACGACCGAGCGCAGCGAGTCAGTGAGCGAGGAAGCGGAAGAGCGCCCAATACGCAAAC
CGCCTCTCCCCGCGCGTTGGCCGATTCATTAATGCAGCTGGCACGACAGGTTTCCCGACTGGAAAGCGGG
CAGTGAGCGCAACGCAATTAATACGCGTACCGCTAGCCAGGAAGAGTTTGTAGAAACGCAAAAAGGCCAT
CCGTCAGGATGGCCTTCTGCTTAGTTTGATGCCTGGCAGTTTATGGCGGGCGTCCTGCCCGCCACCCTCC
GGGCCGTTGCTTCACAACGTTCAAATCCGCCGGGAGCGGATTTGTCCTACTCAGGAGAGCGTTCACCGAC
AAACAACAGATAAAACGAAAGGCCCAGTCTTCCGACTGAGCCTTTCGTTTTATTTGATGCCTGGCAGTTC
CCTACTCTCGCGTTAACGCTAGCATGGATGTTTTCCCAGTCACGACGTTGTAAAACGACGGCCAGTCTTA
ATTAAGAAGTTCCTATTCCGAAGTTCCTATTCTCTAGAAAGTATAGGAACTTCAGCTTGATATCGAATTA
ATTCTACCGGGTAGGGGAGGCGCTTTTCCCAAGGCAGTCTGGAGCATGCGCTTTAGCAGCCCCGCTGGGC
ACTTGGCGCTACACAAGTGGCCTCTGGCCTCGCACACATTCCACATCCACCGGTAGGCGCCAACCGGCTC
CGTTCTTTGGTGGCCCCTTCGCGCCACCTTCTACTCCTCCCCTAGTCAGGAAGTTCCCCCCCGCCCCGCA
GCTCGCGTCGTGCAGGACGTGACAAATGGAAGTAGCACGTCTCACTAGTCTCGTGCAGATGGACAGCACC
GCTGAGCAATGGAAGCGGGTAGGCCTTTGGGGCAGCGGCCAATAGCAGCTTTGCTCCTTCGCTTTCTGGG
CTCAGAGGCTGGGAAGGGGTGGGTCCGGGGGCGGGCTCAGGGGCGGGCTCAGGGGCGGGGCGGGCGCCCG
AAGGTCCTCCGGAGGCCCGGCATTCTGCACGCTTCAAAAGCGCACGTCTGCCGCGCTGTTCTCCTCTTCC
TCATCTCCGGGCCTTTCGACAATTGCCACCATGGTGAGCAAGGGCGAGGAGGATAACATGGCCATCATCA
AGGAGTTCATGCGCTTCAAGGTGCACATGGAGGGCTCCGTGAACGGCCACGAGTTCGAGATCGAGGGCGA
GGGCGAGGGCCGCCCCTACGAGGGCACCCAGACCGCCAAGCTGAAGGTGACCAAGGGTGGCCCCCTGCCC
TTCGCCTGGGACATCCTGTCCCCTCAGTTCATGTACGGCTCCAAGGCCTACGTGAAGCACCCCGCCGACA
TCCCCGACTACTTGAAGCTGTCCTTCCCCGAGGGCTTCAAGTGGGAGCGCGTGATGAACTTCGAGGACGG
CGGCGTGGTGACCGTGACCCAGGACTCCTCCCTGCAGGACGGCGAGTTCATCTACAAGGTGAAGCTGCGC
GGCACCAACTTCCCCTCCGACGGCCCCGTAATGCAGAAGAAGACCATGGGCTGGGAGGCCTCCTCCGAGC
GGATGTACCCCGAGGACGGCGCCCTGAAGGGCGAGATCAAGCAGAGGCTGAAGCTGAAGGACGGCGGCCA
CTACGACGCTGAGGTCAAGACCACCTACAAGGCCAAGAAGCCCGTGCAGCTGCCCGGCGCCTACAACGTC
AACATCAAGTTGGACATCACCTCCCACAACGAGGACTACACCATCGTGGAACAGTACGAACGCGCCGAGG
GCCGCCACTCCACCGGCGGCATGGACGAGCTGTACAAGTAAATCGCGCGCGACTCGAGCCCTCGACTGTG
CCTTCTAGTTGCCAGCCATCTGTTGTTTGCCCCTCCCCCGTGCCTTCCTTGACCCTGGAAGGTGCCACTC
CCACTGTCCTTTCCTAATAAAATGAGGAAATTGCATCGCATTGTCTGAGTAGGTGTCATTCTATTCTGGG
GGGTGGGGTGGGGCAGGACAGCAAGGGGGAGGATTGGGAAGACAATAGCAGGCATGCTGGGGATGCGGTG
GGCTCTATGGATCCGTAGTGCCCCAACTGGGGTAACCTTTGAGTTCTCTCAGTTGGGGGCGTAGGCGCGC
CAAGTTGACCAGTGCCGTTCCGGTGCTCACCGCGCGCGACGTCGCCGGAGCGGTCGAGTTCTGGACCGAC
CGGCTCGGGTTCTCCCGGGACTTCGTGGAGGACGACTTCGCCGGTGTGGTCCGGGACGACGTGACCCTGT
TCATCAGCGCGGTCCAGGACCAGGTGGTGCCGGACAACACCCTGGCCTGGGTGTGGGTGCGCGGCCTGGA
CGAGCTGTACGCCGAGTGGTCGGAGGTCGTGTCCACGAACTTCCGGGACGCCTCCGGGCCGGCCATGACC
GAGATCGGCGAGCAGCCGTGGGGGCGGGAGTTCGCCCTGCGCGACCCGGCCGGCAACTGCGTGCACTTCG
TGGCCGAGGAGCAGGACTGACACGTGCTACGAGATTTCGATTCCACCGCCGCCTTCTATGAAAGGTTGGG
CTTCGGAATCGTTTTCCGGGACGCCGGCTGGATGATCCTCCAGCGCGGGGATCTCATGCTGGAGTTCTTC
GCCCACCCCAACTTGTTTATTGCAGCTTATAATGGTTACAAATAAAGCAATAGCATCACAAATTTCACAA
ATAAAGCATTTTTTTCACTGCATTCTAGTTGTGGTTTGTCCAAACTCATCAATGTATCTTATGAAGTTCC
TATTCCGAAGTTCCTATTCTTCAAATAGTATAGGAACTTCGAACATCCAGCTGATATCCCCTATAGTGAG
TCGTATTACATGGTCATAGCTGTTTCCTGGCAGCTCTGGCCCGTGTCTCAAAATCTCTGATGTTACATTG
CACAAGATAAAAATATATCATCATGAACAATAAAACTGTCTGCTTACATAAACAGTAATACAAGGGGTGT
TATGAGCCATATTCAACGGGAAACGTCGAGGCCGCGATTAAATTCCAACATGGATGCTGATTTATATGGG
TATAAATGGGCTCGCGATAATGTCGGGCAATCAGGTGCGACAATCTATCGCTTGTATGGGAAGCCCGATG
CGCCAGAGTTGTTTCTGAAACATGGCAAAGGTAGCGTTGCCAATGATGTTACAGATGAGATGGTCAGACT
AAACTGGCTGACGGAATTTATGCCTCTTCCGACCATCAAGCATTTTATCCGTACTCCTGATGATGCATGG
TTACTCACCACTGCGATCCCCGGAAAAACAGCATTCCAGGTATTAGAAGAATATCCTGATTCAGGTGAAA
ATATTGTTGATGCGCTGGCAGTGTTCCTGCGCCGGTTGCATTCGATTCCTGTTTGTAATTGTCCTTTTAA
CAGCGATCGCGTATTTCGTCTCGCTCAGGCGCAATCACGAATGAATAACGGTTTGGTTGATGCGAGTGAT
TTTGATGACGAGCGTAATGGCTGGCCTGTTGAACAAGTCTGGAAAGAAATGCATAAACTTTTGCCATTCT
CACCGGATTCAGTCGTCACTCATGGTGATTTCTCACTTGATAACCTTATTTTTGACGAGGGGAAATTAAT
AGGTTGTATTGATGTTGGACGAGTCGGAATCGCAGACCGATACCAGGATCTTGCCATCCTATGGAACTGC
CTCGGTGAGTTTTCTCCTTCATTACAGAAACGGCTTTTTCAAAAATATGGTATTGATAATCCTGATATGA
ATAAATTGCAGTTTCATTTGATGCTCGATGAGTTTTTCTAATCAGAATTGGTTAATTGGTTGTAACACTG
GCAGAGCATTACGCTGACTTGACGGGACGGCGCAAGCTCATGACCAAAATCCCTTAACGTGAGTTACGCG
TCGTTCCACTGAGCGTCAGACCCCGTAGAAAAGATCAAAGGATCTTCTTGAGATCCTTTTTTTCTGCGCG
TAATCTGCTGCTTGCAAACAAAAAAACCACCGCTACCAGCGGTGGTTTGTTTGCCGGATCAAGAGCTACC
AACTCTTTTTCCGAAGGTAACTGGCTTCAGCAGAGCGCAGATACCAAATACTGTTCTTCTAGTGTAGCCG
TAGTTAGGCCACCACTTCAAGAACTCTGTAGCACCGCCTACATACCTCGCTCTGCTAATCCTGTTACCAG
TGGCTGCTGCCAGTGGCGATAAGTCGTGTCTTACCGGGTTGGACTCAAGACGATAGTTACCGGATAAGGC
GCAGCGGTCGGGCTGAACGGGGGGTTCGTGCACACAGCCCAGCTTGGAGCGAACGACCTACACCGAACTG
AGATACCTACAGCGTGAGCTATGAGAAAGCGCCACGCTTCCCGAAGGGAGAAAGGCGGACAGGTATCCGG
TAAGCGGCAGGGTCGGAACAGGAGAGCGCACGAGGGAGCTTCCAGGGGGAAACGCCTGGTATCTTTATAG
TCCTGTCGGGTTTCGCCACCTCTGACTTGAGCGTCGATTTTTGTGATGCTCGTCAGGGGGGCGGAGCCTA
TGGAAAAACGCCAGCAACGCGGCCTTTTTACGGTTCCTGGCCTTTTGCTGGCCTTTTGCTCACAT
